>Addgene plasmid #111390 | pAAV-hSyn-DIO {mCAR}off-{ChETA-mRuby2}on-W3SL | depositor full sequence | sequence record 209254 | pAAV-hSyn-DIO {mCAR}off-{ChETA-mRuby2}on-W3SL sequence 6868 bps
CCTGCAGGCAGCTGCGCGCTCGCTCGCTCACTGAGGCCGCCCGGGCAAAGCCCGGGCGTCGGGCGACCTT
TGGTCGCCCGGCCTCAGTGAGCGAGCGAGCGCGCAGAGAGGGAGTGGCCAACTCCATCACTAGGGGTTCC
TGCGGCCGCACGCGTGTGTCTAGACTGCAGAGGGCCCTGCGTATGAGTGCAAGTGGGTTTTAGGACCAGG
ATGAGGCGGGGTGGGGGTGCCTACCTGACGACCGACCCCGACCCACTGGACAAGCACCCAACCCCCATTC
CCCAAATTGCGCATCCCCTATCAGAGAGGGGGAGGGGAAACAGGATGCGGCGAGGCGCGTGCGCACTGCC
AGCTTCAGCACCGCGGACAGTGCCTTCGCCCCCGCCTGGCGGCGCGCGCCACCGCCGCCTCAGCACTGAA
GGCGCGCTGACGTCACTCGCCGGTCCCCCGCAAACTCCCCTTCCCGGCCACCTTGGTCGCGTCCGCGCCG
CCGCCGGCCCAGCCGGACCGCACCACGCGAGGCGCGAGATAGGGGGGCACGGGCGCGACCATCTGCGCTG
CGGCGCCGGCGACTCAGCGCTGCCTCAGTCTGCGGTGGGCAGCGGAGGAGTCGTGTCGTGCCTGAGAGCG
CAGTCGAGAAGGTACCGGATCCTCTAGAGTCGACTCCGGAATAACTTCGTATAGGATACTTTATACGAAG
TTATGCAGAATGGTAGCTGGATTGTAGCTGCTATTAGCAATATGAAACCTCTTAATAACTTCGTATAGCA
TACATTATACGAAGTTATGGCGCGCCACCATGGCTCGCCTACTGTGCTTCGTGCTCTTGTGCGGGATCGC
GGATTTCACCAGTGGTTTGAGCATCACTACACCCGAACAGAGGATCGAAAAAGCCAAAGGGGAAACTGCG
TATCTACCATGCAAGTTTACTCTCAGTCCCGAAGACCAGGGACCACTGGACATTGAATGGCTGATATCCC
CGTCTGATAACCAGATAGTGGATCAAGTGATCATTTTGTATTCTGGAGACAAAATTTATGATAACTACTA
TCCGGATCTGAAAGGACGGGTACATTTTACGAGTAACGATGTCAAGTCTGGCGACGCATCTATAAATGTG
ACCAACCTGCAGCTGTCGGACATTGGCACTTACCAGTGCAAAGTGAAGAAAGCCCCTGGGGTTGCAAATA
AGAAATTCCTGCTGACCGTTCTTGTTAAGCCTTCAGGTACAAGATGCTTCGTGGATGGATCGGAAGAGAT
TGGAAATGACTTCAAGCTAAAATGTGAACCCAAGGAAGGCTCCCTTCCACTACAGTTTGAATGGCAGAAA
CTGTCGGACTCCCAGACAATGCCTACGCCATGGCTGGCAGAAATGACGTCACCAGTTATATCTGTGAAGA
ACGCCAGTTCTGAGTATTCTGGGACATACAGCTGCACGGTTCAAAACAGAGTGGGCTCTGACCAGTGTAT
GCTGCGACTAGACGTTGTCCCACCCTCCAACCGAGCCGGAACGATCGCGGGCGCCGTCATAGGGACGCTG
CTGGCCCTTGTGCTCATCGGGGCCATCCTCTTCTGCTGTCACAGGAAACGCAGAGAAGAGAAGTACGAGA
AGGAAGTTCATCATGATATCAGGGAAGATGTGCCTCCTCCAAAGAGTCGGACATCCACTGCCAGGAGCTA
TATTGGCAGCAACCATTCCTCCCTGGGATCCATGTCCCCCTCTAACATGGAGGGGTATTCCAAGACGCAG
TATAACCAAGTCCCCAGTGAAGACTTTGAACGTGCGCCTCAGAGCCCGACTCTGGCACCCGCTAAGTTCA
AGTACGCTTACAAGACCGATGGCATTACAGTGGTAGAGCAGAAGCTGATCAGCGAGGAGGACCTGTAATT
AATTAATTACTTGTACAGCTCGTCCATCCCACCACCAAGCCCGGCGAACTTGGCAACTGCGTGTTCGCGT
TGTACTACGAACATTTCATTGTCACTTTCCTCTAACCTTTCCAGGCGGTGATCAACGGCATGGATACCGG
GCATCTTGATGTTCCCGACGGTCTTTTTTGACCTGTAAGTTGTTACGAAAGAGCAAGACAGATGGCCACC
ACCATCAACTTTCAGTGCCATATGAGTGTATCCCCTCAGACCACCATCTGCTGGATACATCATCTCTGTA
TTAGGCTCCCAACCCTTGGTCTTCTTCTGCATCACGGGACCATTGGAGGGAAAGTTTACCCCTCTGACTT
GGACGTGGTAAACGAGACAGCCATCCTCAAGGCTGGTGTCCTGCATGACGGTGACGACTCCACCATCTTC
GTATCTCGTAACTCTTTCCCAAGTAAAACCCTCAGGAAAGGACTGTTTAAAGAAATCAGGAATGCCTTTC
GGGTACTTGATAAAAGTACGGCTGCCATACATGAACGACGTGGCAAGAATGTCAAAGGCAAATGGCAGGG
GTCCTCCCTCGATGACTTTGATCCTCATGGTTTGAGTTCCCATGTACGGATTGCCTTCTCCTTCACCTGT
GCATTTGAATTGGTGGCCGTTGACCGAACCTTCCATGACCACCTTCATACGCATATTTTCCTTGATCAGC
TCTTCGCCCTTAGACACCATGGTGGCGGCCGCTGGCACGGCTCCGGCCTCGGCTTCGTCTTCGACGAGAG
TCTCGACCTCGATCTCCGTTCCGCCGATGTTCAGTTTGGTGGTTTTGCGGATATCTCCGTGAATCAATAT
GTGCTCGTGGATCAGGACGCGCAGGTAGTGTCCCAACAACCCCCAACAATTTTTACTCATCAGATCAATA
ATCGTGTGACCTACGGTGGAGCCATAGACGCTCAGGACGCCAAAACCTTCGGGCCCCAAAATGAAGAGAA
TTGGGAACATACCCCAGCTCACGAAAAACAGCCATGCCATGCCGGTCACGACCTGGCGGCACCGACCCTT
TGGCACAGTATGATAACCCTCGATATATGCTTTGGCGGCGTGAAAAAATGTGTTCGCGCCATAGCACAAT
CCAAGACAAAAGAAGATGACTTTAACATAGCCGGTTGCCATGGCGCTGGTAGCCCCCCACACGATAGTCC
CGATGTCTGAGACAAGGAGTCCCATGGTTCTCCTGCTGTAGTCGTTGCTCAGGCCGGTGAGGTTGCTCAG
GCGGATAAGGATGACAGGACAAGTGAGCAGCCAGGTTGCATAGCGCAGCCACTGCACCCGGTGTCCTGTG
GCAAGGTAGAGCATAGAGGGATTCTTAAACTCAAAAAAGAACTCGAGAATCACCTTAACCATTTCAATGG
CGCACACATAGATCTCCTCCCAGCCGCATGTAGATTTCCAGGTTTGGTAGGCATAGAACATCAGCAGCAA
AATGCTGAATCCTGCTGCAAGCCACTGCAGGACATTTGACGCGGTCTGAGCGCCGTTCGTGCCGCGAGAT
TCAATCCATCCGGCACAGTAACATTGATCCTCAGGGACCAGGACGGACCCGTTCACCACCACAGGATTAG
TAACGAACAAAAGTTCGCGTCCGACGGCAGACAAAGCGCCGCCATAGTCCATGGTGGCTAGCATAACTTC
GTATAAAGTATCCTATACGAAGTTATTTGCCTTAACCCAGAAATTATCACTGTTATTCTTTAGAATGGTG
CAAAGAATAACTTCGTATAATGTATGCTATACGAAGTTATGAATTCCGCTCGAGATAATCAACCTCTGGA
TTACAAAATTTGTGAAAGATTGACTGGTATTCTTAACTATGTTGCTCCTTTTACGCTATGTGGATACGCT
GCTTTAATGCCTTTGTATCATGCTATTGCTTCCCGTATGGCTTTCATTTTCTCCTCCTTGTATAAATCCT
GGTTAGTTCTTGCCACGGCGGAACTCATCGCCGCCTGCCTTGCCCGCTGCTGGACAGGGGCTCGGCTGTT
GGGCACTGACAATTCCGTGGTGTTTATTTGTGAAATTTGTGATGCTATTGCTTTATTTGTAACCATCTAG
CTTTATTTGTGAAATTTGTGATGCTATTGCTTTATTTGTAACCATTATAAGCTGCAATAAACAAGTTAAC
AACAACAATTGCATTCATTTTATGTTTCAGGTTCAGGGGGAGATGTGGGAGGTTTTTTAAAGCGGCCGCA
GGAACCCCTAGTGATGGAGTTGGCCACTCCCTCTCTGCGCGCTCGCTCGCTCACTGAGGCCGGGCGACCA
AAGGTCGCCCGACGCCCGGGCTTTGCCCGGGCGGCCTCAGTGAGCGAGCGAGCGCGCAGCTGCCTGCAGG
GGCGCCTGATGCGGTATTTTCTCCTTACGCATCTGTGCGGTATTTCACACCGCATA
[142 nt withheld, positions 4327-4468]
C
[141 nt withheld, positions 4470-4610]
CCTTTGACGTTGGAGTCCACGTTCTTT
[37 nt withheld, positions 4638-4674]
ACTCTATCTCGGGCTATTCTTTTGATTTATAAGGGATTTTGCCGATTTCGGTCTATTGGTTAAAAAATGA
GCTGATTTAACAAAAATTTAACGCGAATTTTAACAAAATATTAACGTTTACAATTTTATGGTGCACTCTC
AGTACAATCTGCTCTGATGCCGCATAGTTAAGCCAGCCCCGACACCCGCCAACACCCGCTGACGCGCCCT
GACGGGCTTGTCTGCTCCCGGCATCCGCTTACAGACAAGCTGTGACCGTCTCCGGGAGCTGCATGTGTCA
GAGGTTTTCACCGTCATCACCGAAACGCGCGAGACGAAAGGGCCTCGTGATACGCCTATTTTTATAGGTT
AATGTCATGATAATAATGGTTTCTTAGACGTCAGGTGGCACTTTTCGGGGAAATGTGCGCGGAACCCCTA
TTTGTTTATTTTTCTAAATACATTCAAATATGTATCCGCTCATGAGACAATAACCCTGATAAATGCTTCA
ATAATATTGAAAAAGGAAGAGTATGAGTATTCAACATTTCCGTGTCGCCCTTATTCCCTTTTTTGCGGCA
TTTTGCCTTCCTGTTTTTGCTCACCCAGAAACGCTGGTGAAAGTAAAAGATGCTGAAGATCAGTTGGGTG
CACGAGTGGGTTACATCGAACTGGATCTCAACAGCGGTAAGATCCTTGAGAGTTTTCGCCCCGAAGAACG
TTTTCCAATGATGAGCACTTTTAAAGTTCTGCTATGTGGCGCGGTATTATCCCGTATTGACGCCGGGCAA
GAGCAACTCGGTCGCCGCATACACTATTCTCAGAATGACTTGGTTGAGTACTCACCAGTCACAGAAAAGC
ATCTTACGGATGGCATGACAGTAAGAGAATTATGCAGTGCTGCCATAACCATGAGTGATAACACTGCGGC
CAACTTACTTCTGACAACGATCGGAGGACCGAAGGAGCTAACCGCTTTTTTGCACAACATGGGGGATCAT
GTAACTCGCCTTGATCGTTGGGAACCGGAGCTGAATGAAGCCATACCAAACGACGAGCGTGACACCACGA
TGCCTGTAGCAATGGCAACAACGTTGCGCAAACTATTAACTGGCGAACTACTTACTCTAGCTTCCCGGCA
ACAATTAATAGACTGGATGGAGGCGGATAAAGTTGCAGGACCACTTCTGCGCTCGGCCCTTCCGGCTGGC
TGGTTTATTGCTGATAAATCTGGAGCCGGTGAGCGTGGGTCTCGCGGTATCATTGCAGCACTGGGGCCAG
ATGGTAAGCCCTCCCGTATCGTAGTTATCTACACGACGGGGAGTCAGGCAACTATGGATGAACGAAATAG
ACAGATCGCTGAGATAGGTGCCTCACTGATTAAGCATTGGTAACTGTCAGACCAAGTTTACTCATATATA
CTTTAGATTGATTTAAAACTTCATTTTTAATTTAAAAGGATCTAGGTGAAGATCCTTTTTGATAATCTCA
TGACCAAAATCCCTTAACGTGAGTTTTCGTTCCACTGAGCGTCAGACCCCGTAGAAAAGATCAAAGGATC
TTCTTGAGATCCTTTTTTTCTGCGCGTAATCTGCTGCTTGCAAACAAAAAAACCACCGCTACCAGCGGTG
GTTTGTTTGCCGGATCAAGAGCTACCAACTCTTTTTCCGAAGGTAACTGGCTTCAGCAGAGCGCAGATAC
CAAATACTGTTCTTCTAGTGTAGCCGTAGTTAGGCCACCACTTCAAGAACTCTGTAGCACCGCCTACATA
CCTCGCTCTGCTAATCCTGTTACCAGTGGCTGCTGCCAGTGGCGATAAGTCGTGTCTTACCGGGTTGGAC
TCAAGACGATAGTTACCGGATAAGGCGCAGCGGTCGGGCTGAACGGGGGGTTCGTGCACACAGCCCAGCT
TGGAGCGAACGACCTACACCGAACTGAGATACCTACAGCGTGAGCTATGAGAAAGCGCCACGCTTCCCGA
AGGGAGAAAGGCGGACAGGTATCCGGTAAGCGGCAGGGTCGGAACAGGAGAGCGCACGAGGGAGCTTCCA
GGGGGAAACGCCTGGTATCTTTATAGTCCTGTCGGGTTTCGCCACCTCTGACTTGAGCGTCGATTTTTGT
GATGCTCGTCAGGGGGGCGGAGCCTATGGAAAAACGCCAGCAACGCGGCCTTTTTACGGTTCCTGGCCTT
TTGCTGGCCTTTTGCTCACATGTT
Features (pLannotate 1.2.2; 24 found; start..end, strand, type, name):
      1..141     -  repeat_region  AAV2 ITR: inverted terminal repeat of adeno-associated virus serotype 2 inverted
    186..633     +  promoter       hSyn promoter: human synapsin I promoter; confers neuron-specific expression (Kügler et al., 2003)
    647..664     +  misc_feature   MCS (fragment): pUC18/19 multiple cloning site
    671..704     +  protein_bind   lox2272: Cre-mediated recombination occurs in the 8-bp core sequence (GGATACTT). lox2272 sites are compatible with each other, but incompatible with loxP or loxN sites (Lee and Saito, 1988). Cre recombinase
    705..754     -  intron         β-globin intron (fragment): internally truncated intron from human β-globin
    755..788     +  protein_bind   loxP: Cre-mediated recombination occurs in the 8-bp core sequence (GCATACAT). Cre recombinase
    800..1816    +  CDS            Cxadr (fragment): CXAR_MOUSE - Also known as Car. Experimental evidence at protein level: Swiss-Prot protein existence level 1. Component of the epithelial apical junction complex that may function as a homophilic cell adhesion molecule and is essential for tight junction integrity. Also involved in transepithelial migration of leukocytes through adhesive interactions with JAML a transmembrane protein of the plasma membrane of leukocytes. The interaction between both receptors also mediates the activation of gamma-delta T-cells, a subpopulation of T-cells residing in epithelia and involved in tissue homeostasis
   1900..2610    -  CDS            mRuby2: mRuby2 is a basic (constitutively fluorescent) red fluorescent protein published in 2012, derived from Entacmaea quadricolor. It has moderate acid sensitivity.
   2626..3552    -  CDS            ChR2(H134R): H134R mutant of an N-terminal fragment of channelrhodopsin-2 from the alga Chlamydomonas reinhardtii (Nagel et al., 2005) blue light-activated cation channel
   3563..3596    -  protein_bind   lox2272: Cre-mediated recombination occurs in the 8-bp core sequence (GGATACTT). lox2272 sites are compatible with each other, but incompatible with loxP or loxN sites (Lee and Saito, 1988). Cre recombinase
   3597..3646    -  intron         β-globin intron (fragment): internally truncated intron from human β-globin
   3647..3680    -  protein_bind   loxP: Cre-mediated recombination occurs in the 8-bp core sequence (GCATACAT). Cre recombinase
   3697..3854    +  misc_feature   WPRE (fragment): woodchuck hepatitis virus posttranscriptional regulatory element
   3860..3944    +  misc_feature   WPRE (fragment): woodchuck hepatitis virus posttranscriptional regulatory element
   3943..3986    -  polyA_signal   SV40 poly(A) signal (fragment): SV40 polyadenylation signal
   3990..4057    -  polyA_signal   SV40 poly(A) signal (fragment): SV40 polyadenylation signal
   4130..4270    +  repeat_region  AAV2 ITR: inverted terminal repeat of adeno-associated virus serotype 2 inverted
   4275..4326    -  misc_feature   bom (fragment): basis of mobility region from pBR322
   4345..4800    +  rep_origin     f1 ori (sequence partly withheld): f1 bacteriophage origin of replication; arrow indicates direction of (+) strand synthesis
   4801..4850    -  misc_feature   bom (fragment): basis of mobility region from pBR322
   4952..4987    -  CDS            rop (fragment): Rop protein, which maintains plasmids at low copy number; rop
   5082..5186    +  promoter       AmpR promoter: bla
   5187..6047    +  CDS            AmpR: β-lactamase; bla; confers resistance to ampicillin, carbenicillin, and related antibiotics
   6218..6806    +  rep_origin     ori: high-copy-number ColE1/pMB1/pBR322/pUC origin of replication
