>Addgene plasmid #111390 | pAAV-hSyn-DIO {mCAR}off-{ChETA-mRuby2}on-W3SL | addgene full sequence | sequence record 212377 | Addgene NGS Result
CCTGCAGGCAGCTGCGCGCTCGCTCGCTCACTGAGGCCGCCCGGGCGTCGGGCGACCTTTGGTCGCCCGG
CCTCAGTGAGCGAGCGAGCGCGCAGAGAGGGAGTGGCCAACTCCATCACTAGGGGTTCCTGCGGCCGCAC
GCGTGTGTCTAGACTGCAGAGGGCCCTGCGTATGAGTGCAAGTGGGTTTTAGGACCAGGATGAGGCGGGG
TGGGGGTGCCTACCTGACGACCGACCCCGACCCACTGGACAAGCACCCAACCCCCATTCCCCAAATTGCG
CATCCCCTATCAGAGAGGGGGAGGGGAAACAGGATGCGGCGAGGCGCGTGCGCACTGCCAGCTTCAGCAC
CGCGGACAGTGCCTTCGCCCCCGCCTGGCGGCGCGCGCCACCGCCGCCTCAGCACTGAAGGCGCGCTGAC
GTCACTCGCCGGTCCCCCGCAAACTCCCCTTCCCGGCCACCTTGGTCGCGTCCGCGCCGCCGCCGGCCCA
GCCGGACCGCACCACGCGAGGCGCGAGATAGGGGGGCACGGGCGCGACCATCTGCGCTGCGGCGCCGGCG
ACTCAGCGCTGCCTCAGTCTGCGGTGGGCAGCGGAGGAGTCGTGTCGTGCCTGAGAGCGCAGTCGAGAAG
GTACCGGATCCTCTAGAGTCGACTCCGGAATAACTTCGTATAGGATACTTTATACGAAGTTATGCAGAAT
GGTAGCTGGATTGTAGCTGCTATTAGCAATATGAAACCTCTTAATAACTTCGTATAGCATACATTATACG
AAGTTATGGCGCGCCACCATGGCTCGCCTACTGTGCTTCGTGCTCTTGTGCGGGATCGCGGATTTCACCA
GTGGTTTGAGCATCACTACACCCGAACAGAGGATCGAAAAAGCCAAAGGGGAAACTGCGTATCTACCATG
CAAGTTTACTCTCAGTCCCGAAGACCAGGGACCACTGGACATTGAATGGCTGATATCCCCGTCTGATAAC
CAGATAGTGGATCAAGTGATCATTTTGTATTCTGGAGACAAAATTTATGATAACTACTATCCGGATCTGA
AAGGACGGGTACATTTTACGAGTAACGATGTCAAGTCTGGCGACGCATCTATAAATGTGACCAACCTGCA
GCTGTCGGACATTGGCACTTACCAGTGCAAAGTGAAGAAAGCCCCTGGGGTTGCAAATAAGAAATTCCTG
CTGACCGTTCTTGTTAAGCCTTCAGGTACAAGATGCTTCGTGGATGGATCGGAAGAGATTGGAAATGACT
TCAAGCTAAAATGTGAACCCAAGGAAGGCTCCCTTCCACTACAGTTTGAATGGCAGAAACTGTCGGACTC
CCAGACAATGCCTACGCCATGGCTGGCAGAAATGACGTCACCAGTTATATCTGTGAAGAACGCCAGTTCT
GAGTATTCTGGGACATACAGCTGCACGGTTCAAAACAGAGTGGGCTCTGACCAGTGTATGCTGCGACTAG
ACGTTGTCCCACCCTCCAACCGAGCCGGAACGATCGCGGGCGCCGTCATAGGGACGCTGCTGGCCCTTGT
GCTCATCGGGGCCATCCTCTTCTGCTGTCACAGGAAACGCAGAGAAGAGAAGTACGAGAAGGAAGTTCAT
CATGATATCAGGGAAGATGTGCCTCCTCCAAAGAGTCGGACATCCACTGCCAGGAGCTATATTGGCAGCA
ACCATTCCTCCCTGGGATCCATGTCCCCCTCTAACATGGAGGGGTATTCCAAGACGCAGTATAACCAAGT
CCCCAGTGAAGACTTTGAACGTGCGCCTCAGAGCCCGACTCTGGCACCCGCTAAGTTCAAGTACGCTTAC
AAGACCGATGGCATTACAGTGGTAGAGCAGAAGCTGATCAGCGAGGAGGACCTGTAATTAATTAATTACT
TGTACAGCTCGTCCATCCCACCACCAAGCCCGGCGAACTTGGCAACTGCGTGTTCGCGTTGTACTACGAA
CATTTCATTGTCACTTTCCTCTAACCTTTCCAGGCGGTGATCAACGGCATGGATACCGGGCATCTTGATG
TTCCCGACGGTCTTTTTTGACCTGTAAGTTGTTACGAAAGAGCAAGACAGATGGCCACCACCATCAACTT
TCAGTGCCATATGAGTGTATCCCCTCAGACCACCATCTGCTGGATACATCATCTCTGTATTAGGCTCCCA
ACCCTTGGTCTTCTTCTGCATCACGGGACCATTGGAGGGAAAGTTTACCCCTCTGACTTGGACGTGGTAA
ACGAGACAGCCATCCTCAAGGCTGGTGTCCTGCATGACGGTGACGACTCCACCATCTTCGTATCTCGTAA
CTCTTTCCCAAGTAAAACCCTCAGGAAAGGACTGTTTAAAGAAATCAGGAATGCCTTTCGGGTACTTGAT
AAAAGTACGGCTGCCATACATGAACGACGTGGCAAGAATGTCAAAGGCAAATGGCAGGGGTCCTCCCTCG
ATGACTTTGATCCTCATGGTTTGAGTTCCCATGTACGGATTGCCTTCTCCTTCACCTGTGCATTTGAATT
GGTGGCCGTTGACCGAACCTTCCATGACCACCTTCATACGCATATTTTCCTTGATCAGCTCTTCGCCCTT
AGACACCATGGTGGCGGCCGCTGGCACGGCTCCGGCCTCGGCTTCGTCTTCGACGAGAGTCTCGACCTCG
ATCTCCGTTCCGCCGATGTTCAGTTTGGTGGTTTTGCGGATATCTCCGTGAATCAATATGTGCTCGTGGA
TCAGGACGCGCAGGTAGTGTCCCAACAACCCCCAACAATTTTTACTCATCAGATCAATAATCGTGTGACC
TACGGTGGAGCCATAGACGCTCAGGACGCCAAAACCTTCGGGCCCCAAAATGAAGAGAATTGGGAACATA
CCCCAGCTCACGAAAAACAGCCATGCCATGCCGGTCACGACCTGGCGGCACCGACCCTTTGGCACAGTAT
GATAACCCTCGATATATGCTTTGGCGGCGTGAAAAAATGTGTTCGCGCCATAGCACAATCCAAGACAAAA
GAAGATGACTTTAACATAGCCGGTTGCCATGGCGCTGGTAGCCCCCCACACGATAGTCCCGATGTCTGAG
ACAAGGAGTCCCATGGTTCTCCTGCTGTAGTCGTTGCTCAGGCCGGTGAGGTTGCTCAGGCGGATAAGGA
TGACAGGACAAGTGAGCAGCCAGGTTGCATAGCGCAGCCACTGCACCCGGTGTCCTGTGGCAAGGTAGAG
CATAGAGGGATTCTTAAACTCAAAAAAGAACTCGAGAATCACCTTAACCATTTCAATGGCGCACACATAG
ATCTCCTCCCAGCCGCATGTAGATTTCCAGGTTTGGTAGGCATAGAACATCAGCAGCAAAATGCTGAATC
CTGCTGCAAGCCACTGCAGGACATTTGACGCGGTCTGAGCGCCGTTCGTGCCGCGAGATTCAATCCATCC
GGCACAGTAACATTGATCCTCAGGGACCAGGACGGACCCGTTCACCACCACAGGATTAGTAACGAACAAA
AGTTCGCGTCCGACGGCAGACAAAGCGCCGCCATAGTCCATGGTGGCTAGCATAACTTCGTATAAAGTAT
CCTATACGAAGTTATTTGCCTTAACCCAGAAATTATCACTGTTATTCTTTAGAATGGTGCAAAGAATAAC
TTCGTATAATGTATGCTATACGAAGTTATGAATTCCGCTCGAGATAATCAACCTCTGGATTACAAAATTT
GTGAAAGATTGACTGGTATTCTTAACTATGTTGCTCCTTTTACGCTATGTGGATACGCTGCTTTAATGCC
TTTGTATCATGCTATTGCTTCCCGTATGGCTTTCATTTTCTCCTCCTTGTATAAATCCTGGTTAGTTCTT
GCCACGGCGGAACTCATCGCCGCCTGCCTTGCCCGCTGCTGGACAGGGGCTCGGCTGTTGGGCACTGACA
ATTCCGTGGTGTTTATTTGTGAAATTTGTGATGCTATTGCTTTATTTGTAACCATCTAGCTTTATTTGTG
AAATTTGTGATGCTATTGCTTTATTTGTAACCATTATAAGCTGCAATAAACAAGTTAACAACAACAATTG
CATTCATTTTATGTTTCAGGTTCAGGGGGAGATGTGGGAGGTTTTTTAAAGCGGCCGCAGGAACCCCTAG
TGATGGAGTTGGCCACTCCCTCTCTGCGCGCTCGCTCGCTCACTGAGGCCGGGCGACCAAAGGTCGCCCG
ACGCCCGGGCTTTGCCCGGGCGGCCTCAGTGAGCGAGCGAGCGCGCAGCTGCCTGCAGGGGCGCCTGATG
CGGTATTTTCTCCTTACGCATCTGTGCGGTATTTCACACCGCATA
[95 nt withheld, positions 4316-4410]
T
[46 nt withheld, positions 4412-4457]
C
[141 nt withheld, positions 4459-4599]
CCTTTGACGTTGGAGTCCACGTTCTTT
[37 nt withheld, positions 4627-4663]
ACTCTATCTCGGGCTATTCTTTTGATTTATAAGGGATTTTGCCGATTTCGGTCTATTGGTTAAAAAATGA
GCTGATTTAACAAAAATTTAACGCGAATTTTAACAAAATATTAACGTTTACAATTTTATGGTGCACTCTC
AGTACAATCTGCTCTGATGCCGCATAGTTAAGCCAGCCCCGACACCCGCCAACACCCGCTGACGCGCCCT
GACGGGCTTGTCTGCTCCCGGCATCCGCTTACAGACAAGCTGTGACCGTCTCCGGGAGCTGCATGTGTCA
GAGGTTTTCACCGTCATCACCGAAACGCGCGAGACGAAAGGGCCTCGTGATACGCCTATTTTTATAGGTT
AATGTCATGATAATAATGGTTTCTTAGACGTCAGGTGGCACTTTTCGGGGAAATGTGCGCGGAACCCCTA
TTTGTTTATTTTTCTAAATACATTCAAATATGTATCCGCTCATGAGACAATAACCCTGATAAATGCTTCA
ATAATATTGAAAAAGGAAGAGTATGAGTATTCAACATTTCCGTGTCGCCCTTATTCCCTTTTTTGCGGCA
TTTTGCCTTCCTGTTTTTGCTCACCCAGAAACGCTGGTGAAAGTAAAAGATGCTGAAGATCAGTTGGGTG
CACGAGTGGGTTACATCGAACTGGATCTCAACAGCGGTAAGATCCTTGAGAGTTTTCGCCCCGAAGAACG
TTTTCCAATGATGAGCACTTTTAAAGTTCTGCTATGTGGCGCGGTATTATCCCGTATTGACGCCGGGCAA
GAGCAACTCGGTCGCCGCATACACTATTCTCAGAATGACTTGGTTGAGTACTCACCAGTCACAGAAAAGC
ATCTTACGGATGGCATGACAGTAAGAGAATTATGCAGTGCTGCCATAACCATGAGTGATAACACTGCGGC
CAACTTACTTCTGACAACGATCGGAGGACCGAAGGAGCTAACCGCTTTTTTGCACAACATGGGGGATCAT
GTAACTCGCCTTGATCGTTGGGAACCGGAGCTGAATGAAGCCATACCAAACGACGAGCGTGACACCACGA
TGCCTGTAGCAATGGCAACAACGTTGCGCAAACTATTAACTGGCGAACTACTTACTCTAGCTTCCCGGCA
ACAATTAATAGACTGGATGGAGGCGGATAAAGTTGCAGGACCACTTCTGCGCTCGGCCCTTCCGGCTGGC
TGGTTTATTGCTGATAAATCTGGAGCCGGTGAGCGTGGGTCTCGCGGTATCATTGCAGCACTGGGGCCAG
ATGGTAAGCCCTCCCGTATCGTAGTTATCTACACGACGGGGAGTCAGGCAACTATGGATGAACGAAATAG
ACAGATCGCTGAGATAGGTGCCTCACTGATTAAGCATTGGTAACTGTCAGACCAAGTTTACTCATATATA
CTTTAGATTGATTTAAAACTTCATTTTTAATTTAAAAGGATCTAGGTGAAGATCCTTTTTGATAATCTCA
TGACCAAAATCCCTTAACGTGAGTTTTCGTTCCACTGAGCGTCAGACCCCGTAGAAAAGATCAAAGGATC
TTCTTGAGATCCTTTTTTTCTGCGCGTAATCTGCTGCTTGCAAACAAAAAAACCACCGCTACCAGCGGTG
GTTTGTTTGCCGGATCAAGAGCTACCAACTCTTTTTCCGAAGGTAACTGGCTTCAGCAGAGCGCAGATAC
CAAATACTGTTCTTCTAGTGTAGCCGTAGTTAGGCCACCACTTCAAGAACTCTGTAGCACCGCCTACATA
CCTCGCTCTGCTAATCCTGTTACCAGTGGCTGCTGCCAGTGGCGATAAGTCGTGTCTTACCGGGTTGGAC
TCAAGACGATAGTTACCGGATAAGGCGCAGCGGTCGGGCTGAACGGGGGGTTCGTGCACACAGCCCAGCT
TGGAGCGAACGACCTACACCGAACTGAGATACCTACAGCGTGAGCTATGAGAAAGCGCCACGCTTCCCGA
AGGGAGAAAGGCGGACAGGTATCCGGTAAGCGGCAGGGTCGGAACAGGAGAGCGCACGAGGGAGCTTCCA
GGGGGAAACGCCTGGTATCTTTATAGTCCTGTCGGGTTTCGCCACCTCTGACTTGAGCGTCGATTTTTGT
GATGCTCGTCAGGGGGGCGGAGCCTATGGAAAAACGCCAGCAACGCGGCCTTTTTACGGTTCCTGGCCTT
TTGCTGGCCTTTTGCTCACATGT
Features (pLannotate 1.2.2; 25 found; start..end, strand, type, name):
     12..39      +  repeat_region  AAV2 ITR (fragment): inverted terminal repeat of adeno-associated virus serotype 2 inverted
     68..95      +  repeat_region  AAV2 ITR (fragment): inverted terminal repeat of adeno-associated virus serotype 2 inverted
    175..622     +  promoter       hSyn promoter: human synapsin I promoter; confers neuron-specific expression (Kügler et al., 2003)
    636..653     +  misc_feature   MCS (fragment): pUC18/19 multiple cloning site
    660..693     +  protein_bind   lox2272: Cre-mediated recombination occurs in the 8-bp core sequence (GGATACTT). lox2272 sites are compatible with each other, but incompatible with loxP or loxN sites (Lee and Saito, 1988). Cre recombinase
    694..743     -  intron         β-globin intron (fragment): internally truncated intron from human β-globin
    744..777     +  protein_bind   loxP: Cre-mediated recombination occurs in the 8-bp core sequence (GCATACAT). Cre recombinase
    789..1805    +  CDS            Cxadr (fragment): CXAR_MOUSE - Also known as Car. Experimental evidence at protein level: Swiss-Prot protein existence level 1. Component of the epithelial apical junction complex that may function as a homophilic cell adhesion molecule and is essential for tight junction integrity. Also involved in transepithelial migration of leukocytes through adhesive interactions with JAML a transmembrane protein of the plasma membrane of leukocytes. The interaction between both receptors also mediates the activation of gamma-delta T-cells, a subpopulation of T-cells residing in epithelia and involved in tissue homeostasis
   1889..2599    -  CDS            mRuby2: mRuby2 is a basic (constitutively fluorescent) red fluorescent protein published in 2012, derived from Entacmaea quadricolor. It has moderate acid sensitivity.
   2615..3541    -  CDS            ChR2(H134R): H134R mutant of an N-terminal fragment of channelrhodopsin-2 from the alga Chlamydomonas reinhardtii (Nagel et al., 2005) blue light-activated cation channel
   3552..3585    -  protein_bind   lox2272: Cre-mediated recombination occurs in the 8-bp core sequence (GGATACTT). lox2272 sites are compatible with each other, but incompatible with loxP or loxN sites (Lee and Saito, 1988). Cre recombinase
   3586..3635    -  intron         β-globin intron (fragment): internally truncated intron from human β-globin
   3636..3669    -  protein_bind   loxP: Cre-mediated recombination occurs in the 8-bp core sequence (GCATACAT). Cre recombinase
   3686..3843    +  misc_feature   WPRE (fragment): woodchuck hepatitis virus posttranscriptional regulatory element
   3849..3933    +  misc_feature   WPRE (fragment): woodchuck hepatitis virus posttranscriptional regulatory element
   3932..3975    -  polyA_signal   SV40 poly(A) signal (fragment): SV40 polyadenylation signal
   3979..4046    -  polyA_signal   SV40 poly(A) signal (fragment): SV40 polyadenylation signal
   4119..4259    +  repeat_region  AAV2 ITR: inverted terminal repeat of adeno-associated virus serotype 2 inverted
   4264..4315    -  misc_feature   bom (fragment): basis of mobility region from pBR322
   4334..4789    +  rep_origin     f1 ori (sequence partly withheld): f1 bacteriophage origin of replication; arrow indicates direction of (+) strand synthesis
   4790..4839    -  misc_feature   bom (fragment): basis of mobility region from pBR322
   4941..4976    -  CDS            rop (fragment): Rop protein, which maintains plasmids at low copy number; rop
   5071..5175    +  promoter       AmpR promoter: bla
   5176..6036    +  CDS            AmpR: β-lactamase; bla; confers resistance to ampicillin, carbenicillin, and related antibiotics
   6207..6795    +  rep_origin     ori: high-copy-number ColE1/pMB1/pBR322/pUC origin of replication
