[The description below was written by a language model from this plasmid's Addgene catalogue record and pLannotate feature annotations shown in this document.]
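Description:
pAAV-hSyn-DIO {mCAR}off-{ChETA-mRuby2}on-W3SL is an AAV transfer plasmid of about 6.9 kb for neuron-restricted, Cre-switchable expression of two payloads in mammalian cells. The bacterial backbone carries a high-copy ColE1/pUC-type origin, an f1 origin and the β-lactamase gene for ampicillin selection. Two AAV2 inverted terminal repeats flank the expression cassette and allow it to be packaged into recombinant AAV. The depositor sequence shows both ITRs intact, whereas the repository's sequencing result (12 nt shorter) annotates only fragments of the left ITR. Apart from this, the two feature tables agree.

Expression is driven by the human synapsin I promoter. Downstream, a DIO/FLEx-style arrangement of lox2272 and loxP pairs in opposing orientation brackets two coding regions. The first is mouse CAR (Cxadr variant 2, recorded as carrying a C-terminal Myc tag) in the sense orientation. The second is ChETA-mRuby2, a channelrhodopsin-2 E123T/H134R variant fused at its C terminus to the red fluorescent protein mRuby2, in the antisense orientation. Without Cre, neurons express mCAR, the receptor that makes them efficiently infectable by canine adenovirus type 2 (CAV-2). When Cre is supplied, recombination inverts the floxed segment. This turns mCAR off and places ChETA-mRuby2 in frame with the promoter for optogenetic activation and red labelling. The cassette ends in W3SL, a compact element that appears in the annotations as truncated WPRE and SV40 late polyadenylation fragments. It enhances transcript processing while saving packaging capacity for the dual insert.

The design supports a receptor complementation strategy in which projection neurons are made receptive to CAV-2, which overcomes that virus's tropism limits and allows efficient retrograde targeting.
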