Addgene plasmid #111390: pAAV-hSyn-DIO {mCAR}off-{ChETA-mRuby2}on-W3SL
Purpose: AAV vector with hSynapsin promoter, Cre-OFF mCAR (for efficient CAV-2 infection), Cre-ON ChETA-mRuby2 (for optogenetic activation), and W3SL regulatory cassette (for maximize cloning capacity)
Depositing lab: Adam Kepecs. Depositing organization: Cold Spring Harbor Laboratory. Publication: A Viral Receptor Complementation Strategy to Overcome CAV-2 Tropism for Efficient Retrograde Targeting of Neurons. Li SJ, Vaughan A, Sturgill JF, Kepecs A. Neuron. 2018 Jun 6;98(5):905-917.e5. doi: 10.1016/j.neuron.2018.05.028. PubMed 29879392.
Backbone
  Vector backbone: pAAV
  Backbone size w/o insert (bp): 4115
  Total vector size (bp): 6868
  Vector type: Mammalian Expression, AAV
Growth in bacteria
  Bacterial resistance: Ampicillin, 100 μg/mL
  Growth temperature: 30°C
  Growth strain: NEB Stable
  Growth instructions: Stbl3
  Copy number: High Copy
Gene/Insert 1
  Gene/Insert name: mCAR (alt name: mouse CAR variant 2)
  Species: M. musculus (mouse)
  Insert size (bp): 1056
  GenBank ID: NM_009988
  Entrez Gene: Cxadr (a.k.a. 2610206D03Rik, CAR, MCAR, MCVADR)
  Promoter: hSynapsin
  Tag / fusion protein: Myc (C terminal on insert)
  Cloning method: Restriction Enzyme; 5′ cloning site AscI (not destroyed); 3′ cloning site PacI (not destroyed)
  Sequencing primers: 5′ CCAAATTGCGCATCCCCTATC
Gene/Insert 2
  Gene/Insert name: ChETA-mRuby2 (alt name: hChR2(E123T/H134R)-mRuby2)
  Species: Synthetic
  Insert size (bp): 1653
  Promoter: hSynapsin
  Tag / fusion protein: mRuby2 (C terminal on insert)
  Cloning method: Restriction Enzyme; 5′ cloning site PacI (not destroyed); 3′ cloning site NheI (not destroyed)
  Sequencing primers: 5′ cttgtacagctcgtccatcccaccaccaagcccggcgaacttggcaactgcgtgt; 3′ GCAGCGTATCCACATAGCG
Resource information
  A portion of this plasmid was derived from a plasmid made by: Backbone comes from plasmid pAAV-Ef1a-DIO-{ChETA-EYFP} (Addgene, Plasmid #26968); W3SL cassette comes from plasmid pAAV-CW3SL-EGFP (Addgene, Plasmid #61463).
Terms and licenses: Academic/Nonprofit Terms; Industry Terms: Not Available to Industry
How to cite: pAAV-hSyn-DIO {mCAR}off-{ChETA-mRuby2}on-W3SL was a gift from Adam Kepecs (Addgene plasmid # 111390 ; http://n2t.net/addgene:111390 ; RRID:Addgene_111390)
